Addgene plasmid #165989: pFBD-SpyTag-noro-VLP
Purpose: Expresses norovirus-like particles with SpyTags presented on their surface for convenient decoration of SpyCatcher fusion proteins
Depositing lab: Vesa Hytönen. Depositing organization: Tampere University, BioMediTech. Publication: Modular vaccine platform based on the norovirus-like particle. Lampinen V, Heinimaki S, Laitinen OH, Pesu M, Hankaniemi MM, Blazevic V, Hytonen VP. J Nanobiotechnology. 2021 Jan 19;19(1):25. doi: 10.1186/s12951-021-00772-0. PubMed 33468139.
Backbone
  Vector backbone: pFastBac Dual
  Backbone manufacturer: Gibco
  Backbone size w/o insert (bp): 5238
  Total vector size (bp): 6825
  Vector type: Insect Expression
Growth in bacteria
  Bacterial resistance: Ampicillin and Gentamicin, 100 & 10 μg/mL
  Growth temperature: 37°C
  Growth strain: DH5alpha
  Copy number: High Copy
Gene/Insert
  Gene/Insert name: SpyTag-noro-VLP (alt name: Noro-VP1-SpyTag)
  Species: Synthetic; norovirus
  Insert size (bp): 1674
  GenBank ID: AFV08795
  Entrez Gene: ORF2 (a.k.a. D9V40_gp2)
  Promoter: Polyhedrin
  Tag / fusion protein: SpyTag (C terminal on insert)
  Cloning method: Restriction Enzyme; 5′ cloning site BamHI (not destroyed); 3′ cloning site HindIII (not destroyed)
  Sequencing primers: 5′ -; 3′ -
Resource information
  A portion of this plasmid was derived from a plasmid made by: The gene was synthesized and subcloned by Genscript
Terms and licenses: Academic/Nonprofit Terms; Industry Terms: Not Available to Industry
Depositor comments: Original publication: SpyCatcher: Zakeri B, Fierer JO, Celik E, Chittock EC, Schwarz-Linek U, Moy VT, Howarth M. Peptide tag forming a rapid covalent bond to a protein, through engineering a bacterial adhesin. Proc Natl Acad Sci U S A. 2012 Mar 20;109(12):E690-7. doi: 10.1073/pnas.1115485109. Epub 2012 Feb 24. PMID: 22366317; PMCID: PMC3311370.
How to cite: pFBD-SpyTag-noro-VLP was a gift from Vesa Hytönen (Addgene plasmid # 165989 ; http://n2t.net/addgene:165989 ; RRID:Addgene_165989)
