[The description below was written by a language model from this plasmid's Addgene catalogue record and pLannotate feature annotations shown in this document.]
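Description:
pFBD-SpyTag-noro-VLP is a baculovirus donor (transfer) plasmid built on the pFastBac Dual backbone for protein production in insect cells. It is about 6.8 kb and is maintained in E. coli as a high-copy plasmid through a ColE1/pUC-type origin, with ampicillin resistance (bla) on the backbone and an f1 origin also present. A gentamicin resistance gene (aacC1, driven by the integron Pc promoter) lies between the Tn7R and Tn7L ends. Together with the expression cassettes it forms a mini-Tn7 element that, in systems of this type, is transposed into a baculovirus shuttle genome (bacmid) to generate recombinant virus.

The insert is a synthetic gene of roughly 1.7 kb encoding the norovirus major capsid protein VP1 (ORF2). The feature table matches it by homology to a genogroup II human norovirus capsid. The record describes a SpyTag at the C terminus, although the tag is not annotated separately in the feature table. The gene was cloned between BamHI and HindIII sites downstream of the polyhedrin promoter and is terminated by the SV40 polyadenylation signal. The divergent second cassette of the Dual backbone, consisting of the p10 promoter and HSV TK poly(A) signal, has no annotated coding sequence and appears to be empty.

Expressed VP1 self-assembles into norovirus-like particles that display SpyTag on their surface. SpyTag forms a spontaneous covalent bond with SpyCatcher, so any SpyCatcher fusion protein can be conjugated to the preformed particles. According to the record, this makes the construct the basis of a modular vaccine platform in which antigens are attached to the particle by simple decoration.
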