Features (pLannotate 1.2.2; 17 found; start..end, strand, type, name):
     81..97      +  CDS            lacZα (fragment): LacZα fragment of β-galactosidase; lacZ fragment
    102..556     +  rep_origin     f1 ori (sequence partly withheld): f1 bacteriophage origin of replication; arrow indicates direction of (+) strand synthesis
    582..686     +  promoter       AmpR promoter: bla
    687..1547    +  CDS            AmpR: β-lactamase; bla; confers resistance to ampicillin, carbenicillin, and related antibiotics
   1718..2306    +  rep_origin     ori: high-copy-number ColE1/pMB1/pBR322/pUC origin of replication
   2492..2543    -  misc_feature   bom (fragment): basis of mobility region from pBR322
   2611..2835    -  mobile_element Tn7R: mini-Tn7 element (right end of the Tn7 transposon) Tn7
   2902..3435    -  CDS            GmR: gentamycin acetyltransferase; aacC1; confers resistance to gentamycin
   3624..3652    -  promoter       Pc promoter: intI1 (promoter lies within the coding sequence); class 1 integron promoter
   3630..3989    -  CDS            YPR2_ECOLX (fragment): Protein predicted: Swiss-Prot protein existence level 4. From Escherichia coli.
   4160..4208    -  polyA_signal   HSV TK poly(A) signal: herpes simplex virus thymidine kinase polyadenylation signal (Cole and Stacy, 1985)
   4344..4453    -  promoter       p10 promoter: baculovirus promoter for expression in insect cells
   4477..4568    +  promoter       polyhedrin promoter: polh from Autographa californica; promoter for the baculovirus polyhedrin gene
   4611..6227    +  CDS            CAPSD_LORDV (sequence partly withheld): Protein inferred from homology: Swiss-Prot protein existence level 3. Soluble capsid protein may play a role in viral immunoevasion. From Lordsdale virus (strain GII/Human/United Kingdom/Lordsdale/1993) (Human enteric calicivirus) (Hu/NV/LD/1993/UK).
   6308..6391    +  CDS            large T antigen (fragment): large T antigen from SV40 (simian virus 40)
   6414..6548    +  polyA_signal   SV40 poly(A) signal: SV40 polyadenylation signal
   6577..6742    -  mobile_element Tn7L: mini-Tn7 element (left end of the Tn7 transposon) Tn7
>Addgene plasmid #165989 | pFBD-SpyTag-noro-VLP | addgene full sequence | sequence record 328069 | Addgene NGS Result
TTCTCTGTCACAGAATGAAAATTTTTCTGTCATCTCTTCGTTATTAATGTTTGTAATTGACTGAATATCA
ACGCTTATTTGCAGCCTGAATGGCGAATGGG
[124 nt withheld, positions 102-225]
C
[91 nt withheld, positions 227-317]
A
[49 nt withheld, positions 319-367]
CCTTTGACGTTGGAGTCCACGTTCTT
[37 nt withheld, positions 394-430]
ACCCTATCTCGGTCTATTCTTTTGATTTATAAGGGATTTTGCCGATTTCGGCCTATTGGTTAAAAAATGA
GCTGATTTAACAAAAATTTAACGCGAATTTTAACAAAATATTAACGCTTACAATTTAGGTGGCACTTTTC
GGGGAAATGTGCGCGGAACCCCTATTTGTTTATTTTTCTAAATACATTCAAATATGTATCCGCTCATGAG
ACAATAACCCTGATAAATGCTTCAATAATATTGAAAAAGGAAGAGTATGAGTATTCAACATTTCCGTGTC
GCCCTTATTCCCTTTTTTGCGGCATTTTGCCTTCCTGTTTTTGCTCACCCAGAAACGCTGGTGAAAGTAA
AAGATGCTGAAGATCAGTTGGGTGCACGAGTGGGTTACATCGAACTGGATCTCAACAGCGGTAAGATCCT
TGAGAGTTTTCGCCCCGAAGAACGTTTTCCAATGATGAGCACTTTTAAAGTTCTGCTATGTGGCGCGGTA
TTATCCCGTATTGACGCCGGGCAAGAGCAACTCGGTCGCCGCATACACTATTCTCAGAATGACTTGGTTG
AGTACTCACCAGTCACAGAAAAGCATCTTACGGATGGCATGACAGTAAGAGAATTATGCAGTGCTGCCAT
AACCATGAGTGATAACACTGCGGCCAACTTACTTCTGACAACGATCGGAGGACCGAAGGAGCTAACCGCT
TTTTTGCACAACATGGGGGATCATGTAACTCGCCTTGATCGTTGGGAACCGGAGCTGAATGAAGCCATAC
CAAACGACGAGCGTGACACCACGATGCCTGTAGCAATGGCAACAACGTTGCGCAAACTATTAACTGGCGA
ACTACTTACTCTAGCTTCCCGGCAACAATTAATAGACTGGATGGAGGCGGATAAAGTTGCAGGACCACTT
CTGCGCTCGGCCCTTCCGGCTGGCTGGTTTATTGCTGATAAATCTGGAGCCGGTGAGCGTGGGTCTCGCG
GTATCATTGCAGCACTGGGGCCAGATGGTAAGCCCTCCCGTATCGTAGTTATCTACACGACGGGGAGTCA
GGCAACTATGGATGAACGAAATAGACAGATCGCTGAGATAGGTGCCTCACTGATTAAGCATTGGTAACTG
TCAGACCAAGTTTACTCATATATACTTTAGATTGATTTAAAACTTCATTTTTAATTTAAAAGGATCTAGG
TGAAGATCCTTTTTGATAATCTCATGACCAAAATCCCTTAACGTGAGTTTTCGTTCCACTGAGCGTCAGA
CCCCGTAGAAAAGATCAAAGGATCTTCTTGAGATCCTTTTTTTCTGCGCGTAATCTGCTGCTTGCAAACA
AAAAAACCACCGCTACCAGCGGTGGTTTGTTTGCCGGATCAAGAGCTACCAACTCTTTTTCCGAAGGTAA
CTGGCTTCAGCAGAGCGCAGATACCAAATACTGTTCTTCTAGTGTAGCCGTAGTTAGGCCACCACTTCAA
GAACTCTGTAGCACCGCCTACATACCTCGCTCTGCTAATCCTGTTACCAGTGGCTGCTGCCAGTGGCGAT
AAGTCGTGTCTTACCGGGTTGGACTCAAGACGATAGTTACCGGATAAGGCGCAGCGGTCGGGCTGAACGG
GGGGTTCGTGCACACAGCCCAGCTTGGAGCGAACGACCTACACCGAACTGAGATACCTACAGCGTGAGCT
ATGAGAAAGCGCCACGCTTCCCGAAGGGAGAAAGGCGGACAGGTATCCGGTAAGCGGCAGGGTCGGAACA
GGAGAGCGCACGAGGGAGCTTCCAGGGGGAAACGCCTGGTATCTTTATAGTCCTGTCGGGTTTCGCCACC
TCTGACTTGAGCGTCGATTTTTGTGATGCTCGTCAGGGGGGCGGAGCCTATGGAAAAACGCCAGCAACGC
GGCCTTTTTACGGTTCCTGGCCTTTTGCTGGCCTTTTGCTCACATGTTCTTTCCTGCGTTATCCCCTGAT
TCTGTGGATAACCGTATTACCGCCTTTGAGTGAGCTGATACCGCTCGCCGCAGCCGAACGACCGAGCGCA
GCGAGTCAGTGAGCGAGGAAGCGGAAGAGCGCCTGATGCGGTATTTTCTCCTTACGCATCTGTGCGGTAT
TTCACACCGCATAGACCAGCCGCGTAACCTGGCAAAATCGGTTACGGTTGAGTAATAAATGGATGCCCTG
CGTAAGCGGGTGTGGGCGGACAATAAAGTCTTAAACTGAACAAAATAGATCTAAACTATGACAATAAAGT
CTTAAACTAGACAGAATAGTTGTAAACTGAAATCAGTCCAGTTATGCTGTGAAAAAGCATACTGGACTTT
TGTTATGGCTAAAGCAAACTCTTCATTTTCTGAAGTGCAAATTGCCCGTCGTATTAAAGAGGGGCGTGGC
CAAGGGCATGGTAAAGACTATATTCGCGGCGTTGTGACAATTTACCGAACAACTCCGCGGCCGGGAAGCC
GATCTCGGCTTGAACGAATTGTTAGGTGGCGGTACTTGGGTCGATATCAAAGTGCATCACTTCTTCCCGT
ATGCCCAACTTTGTATAGAGAGCCACTGCGGGATCGTCACCGTAATCTGCTTGCACGTAGATCACATAAG
CACCAAGCGCGTTGGCCTCATGCTTGAGGAGATTGATGAGCGCGGTGGCAATGCCCTGCCTCCGGTGCTC
GCCGGAGACTGCGAGATCATAGATATAGATCTCACTACGCGGCTGCTCAAACTTGGGCAGAACGTAAGCC
GCGAGAGCGCCAACAACCGCTTCTTGGTCGAAGGCAGCAAGCGCGATGAATGTCTTACTACGGAGCAAGT
TCCCGAGGTAATCGGAGTCCGGCTGATGTTGGGAGTAGGTGGCTACGTCTCCGAACTCACGACCGAAAAG
ATCAAGAGCAGCCCGCATGGATTTGACTTGGTCAGGGCCGAGCCTACATGTGCGAATGATGCCCATACTT
GAGCCACCTAACTTTGTTTTAGGGCGACTGCCCTGCTGCGTAACATCGTTGCTGCTGCGTAACATCGTTG
CTGCTCCATAACATCAAACATCGACCCACGGCGTAACGCGCTTGCTGCTTGGATGCCCGAGGCATAGACT
GTACAAAAAAACAGTCATAACAAGCCATGAAAACCGCCACTGCGCCGTTACCACCGCTGCGTTCGGTCAA
GGTTCTGGACCAGTTGCGTGAGCGCATACGCTACTTGCATTACAGTTTACGAACCGAACAGGCTTATGTC
AACTGGGTTCGTGCCTTCATCCGTTTCCACGGTGTGCGTCACCCGGCAACCTTGGGCAGCAGCGAAGTCG
AGGCATTTCTGTCCTGGCTGGCGAACGAGCGCAAGGTTTCGGTCTCCACGCATCGTCAGGCATTGGCGGC
CTTGCTGTTCTTCTACGGCAAGGTGCTGTGCACGGATCTGCCCTTGCTTCAGGAGATCGGTAGACCTCGG
CCGTCGCGGCGCTTGCCGGTGGTGCTGACCCCGGATGAAGTGGTTCGCATCCTCGGTTTTCTGGAAGGCG
AGCATCGTTTGTTCGCCCAGGACTCTAGCTATAGTTCTAGTGGTTGGCTACGTACCCGTAGTGGCTATGG
CAGGGCTTGCCGCCCCGACGTTGGCTGCGAGCCCTGGGCCTTCACCCGAACTTGGGGGTTGGGGTGGGGA
AAAGGAAGAAACGCGGGCGTATTGGTCCCAATGGGGTCTCGGTGGGGTATCGACAGAGTGCCAGCCCTGG
GACCGAACCCCGCGTTTATGAACAAACGACCCAACACCCGTGCGTTTTATTCTGTCTTTTTATTGCCGTC
ATAGCGCGGGTTCCTTCCGGTATTGTCTCCTTCCGTGTTTCAGTTAGCCTCCCCCATCTCCCGGTACCGC
ATGCTATGCATCAGCTGCTAGCACCATGGCTCGAGATCCCGGGTGATCAAGTCTTCGTCGAGTGATTGTA
AATAAAATGTAATTTACAGTATAGTATTTTAATTAATATACAAATGATTTGATAATAATTCTTATTTAAC
TATAATATATTGTGTTGGGTTGAATTAAAGGTCCGTATACTCCGGAATATTAATAGATCATGGAGATAAT
TAAAATGATAACCATCTCGCAAATAAATAAGTATTTTACTGTTTTCGTAACAGTTTTGTAATAAAAAAAC
CTATAAATATTCCGGATTATTCATACCGTCCCACCATCGGGCGCGGATCCATGAAGATGGCTTCCAGCGA
CGCTAACCCTTCCGACGGTTCTGCTGCTAACCTGGTGCCTGAAGTGAACAACGAAGTGATGGCTCTGGAA
CCCGTCGTGGGTGCTGCTATTGCTGCTCCTGTGGCTGGACAGCAGAACGTGATCGACCCCTGGATTCGTA
ACAACTTCGTGCAGGCTCCCGGTGGCGAGTTCACTGTTAGTCCTAGAAACGCTCCCGGCGAGATCCTTTG
GAGTGCTCCTTTGGGTCCCGACTTGAACCCCTACCTGTCTCACCTGGCTCGTATGTACAACGGTTACGCT
GGTGGTTTCGAGGTGCAAGTGATCCTGGCTGGAAACGCTTTCACCGCTGGCAAAGTGATCTTCGCTGCTG
TGCCTCCTAACTTCCCTACCGAGGGACTGTCCCCTAGCCAAGTGACTATGTTCCCTCACATCGTGGTGGA
CGTGCGTCAGTTGGAACCTGTGCTGATCCCTCTGCCTGACGTGCGCAACAACTTCTACCACTACAACCAG
TCTAACGACCCCACCATCAAGCTGATCGCTATGCTGTACACCCCTCTGCGTGCTAACAACGCTGGCGACG
ACGTGTTCACTGTGTCCTGCAGAGTGCTGACCCGTCCTTCTCCTGACTTCGACTTCATCTTCCTGGTGCC
ACCTACCGTCGAGTCCCGTACC
[900 nt withheld, positions 5283-6182]
TACACCCTGGCTCCTATGGGCAACGGAACTGGTAGACGTCGTGCTGTGACTAGTGGTGGTGCCCACATCG
TGATGGTGGACGCTTACAAGCCCACCAAGTAAAAGCTTGTCGAGAAGTACTAGAGGATCATAATCAGCCA
TACCACATTTGTAGAGGTTTTACTTGCTTTAAAAAACCTCCCACACCTCCCCCTGAACCTGAAACATAAA
ATGAATGCAATTGTTGTTGTTAACTTGTTTATTGCAGCTTATAATGGTTACAAATAAAGCAATAGCATCA
CAAATTTCACAAATAAAGCATTTTTTTCACTGCATTCTAGTTGTGGTTTGTCCAAACTCATCAATGTATC
TTATCATGTCTGGATCTGATCACTGCTTGAGCCTAGGAGATCCGAACCAGATAAGTGAAATCTAGTTCCA
AACTATTTTGTCATTTTTAATTTTCGTATTAGCTTACGACGCTACACCCAGTTCCCATCTATTTTGTCAC
TCTTCCCTAAATAATCCTTAAAAACTCCATTTCCACCCCTCCCAGTTCCCAACTATTTTGTCCGCCCACA
GCGGGGCATTTTTCTTCCTGTTATGTTTTTAATCAAACATCCTGCCAACTCCATGTGACAAACCGTCATC
TTCGGCTACTTT
